LOCUS       Exported 7456 bp ds-DNA circular SYN 13-MAY-2021
DEFINITION  contains She enhancer sequence and a basal promoter driving
            expression of eGFP.
ACCESSION   .
VERSION     .
KEYWORDS    pT2-cryR;sheCE1-basEgfp
SOURCE      synthetic DNA construct
  ORGANISM  synthetic DNA construct
REFERENCE   1 (bases 1 to 7456)
  AUTHORS   Quillien A, Abdalla M, Yu J, Ou J, Zhu LJ, Lawson ND
  TITLE     Robust Identification of Developmentally Active Endothelial
            Enhancers in Zebrafish Using FANS-Assisted ATAC-Seq.
  JOURNAL   Cell Rep. 2017 Jul 18;20(3):709-720. doi:
            10.1016/j.celrep.2017.06.070.
  PUBMED    28723572
REFERENCE   2 (bases 1 to 7456)
  AUTHORS   .
  TITLE     Direct Submission
  JOURNAL   Exported May 13, 2021 from SnapGene Server 1.1.58
            http://www.snapgene.com
FEATURES             Location/Qualifiers
     source          1..7456
                     /organism="synthetic DNA construct"
                     /mol_type="other DNA"
     primer_bind     640..656
                     /label=M13 rev
                     /note="common sequencing primer, one of multiple similar
                     variants"
     protein_bind    676..696
                     /gene="mutant version of attB"
                     /label=attB4
                     /bound_moiety="BP Clonase(TM)"
                     /note="core recombination site for the Gateway(R) BP
                     reaction"
     protein_bind    1143..1167
                     /gene="mutant version of attB"
                     /label=attB1
                     /bound_moiety="BP Clonase(TM)"
                     /note="recombination site for the Gateway(R) BP reaction"
     regulatory      1244..1253
                     /regulatory_class="other"
                     /note="vertebrate consensus sequence for strong initiation
                     of translation (Kozak, 1987)"
     CDS             1250..1966
                     /codon_start=1
                     /product="enhanced GFP"
                     /label=EGFP
                     /translation="MVSKGEELFTGVVPILVELDGDVNGHKFSVSGEGEGDATYGKLTL
                     KFICTTGKLPVPWPTLVTTLTYGVQCFSRYPDHMKQHDFFKSAMPEGYVQERTIFFKDD
                     GNYKTRAEVKFEGDTLVNRIELKGIDFKEDGNILGHKLEYNYNSHNVYIMADKQKNGIK
                     VNFKIRHNIEDGSVQLADHYQQNTPIGDGPVLLPDNHYLSTQSALSKDPNEKRDHMVLL
                     EFVTAAGITLGMDELYK"
     CDS             1250..1966
                     /codon_start=1
                     /product="the original enhanced GFP (Yang et al., 1996)"
                     /label=EGFP
                     /note="mammalian codon-optimized"
                     /translation="MVSKGEELFTGVVPILVELDGDVNGHKFSVSGEGEGDATYGKLTL
                     KFICTTGKLPVPWPTLVTTLTYGVQCFSRYPDHMKQHDFFKSAMPEGYVQERTIFFKDD
                     GNYKTRAEVKFEGDTLVNRIELKGIDFKEDGNILGHKLEYNYNSHNVYIMADKQKNGIK
                     VNFKIRHNIEDGSVQLADHYQQNTPIGDGPVLLPDNHYLSTQSALSKDPNEKRDHMVLL
                     EFVTAAGITLGMDELYK"
     primer_bind     complement(1295..1316)
                     /label=EGFP-N
                     /note="EGFP, reverse primer"
     primer_bind     complement(1556..1575)
                     /label=EXFP-R
                     /note="For distinguishing EGFP variants, reverse primer"
     primer_bind     1903..1924
                     /label=EGFP-C
                     /note="EGFP, forward primer"
     misc_feature    1967..2032
                     /label=MCS
                     /note="multiple cloning site"
     polyA_signal    2156..2277
                     /label=SV40 poly(A) signal
                     /note="SV40 polyadenylation signal"
     protein_bind    complement(2284..2308)
                     /gene="mutant version of attB"
                     /label=attB2
                     /bound_moiety="BP Clonase(TM)"
                     /note="recombination site for the Gateway(R) BP reaction"
     protein_bind    complement(2334..2354)
                     /gene="mutant version of attB"
                     /label=attB3
                     /bound_moiety="BP Clonase(TM)"
                     /note="core recombination site for the Gateway(R) BP
                     reaction"
     primer_bind     complement(2362..2378)
                     /label=M13 fwd
                     /note="common sequencing primer, one of multiple similar
                     variants"
     polyA_signal    2394..2528
                     /label=SV40 poly(A) signal
                     /note="SV40 polyadenylation signal"
     primer_bind     complement(3200..3216)
                     /label=SK primer
                     /note="common sequencing primer, one of multiple similar
                     variants"
     primer_bind     complement(3200..3216)
                     /label=pBluescriptSK
                     /note="For pBluescript vector"
     primer_bind     complement(3253..3273)
                     /label=T3
                     /note="T3 promoter, forward primer"
     promoter        complement(3253..3271)
                     /label=T3 promoter
                     /note="promoter for bacteriophage T3 RNA polymerase"
     primer_bind     complement(3292..3308)
                     /label=M13 rev
                     /note="common sequencing primer, one of multiple similar
                     variants"
     primer_bind     complement(3305..3327)
                     /label=M13/pUC Reverse
                     /note="In lacZ gene"
     protein_bind    3316..3332
                     /label=lac operator
                     /bound_moiety="lac repressor encoded by lacI"
                     /note="The lac repressor binds to the lac operator to
                     inhibit transcription in E. coli. This inhibition can be
                     relieved by adding lactose or
                     isopropyl-beta-D-thiogalactopyranoside (IPTG)."
     promoter        complement(3340..3370)
                     /label=lac promoter
                     /note="promoter for the E. coli lac operon"
     protein_bind    3385..3406
                     /label=CAP binding site
                     /bound_moiety="E. coli catabolite activator protein"
                     /note="CAP binding activates transcription in the presence
                     of cAMP."
     primer_bind     complement(3523..3540)
                     /label=L4440
                     /note="L4440 vector, forward primer"
     rep_origin      complement(3694..4282)
                     /direction=LEFT
                     /label=ori
                     /note="high-copy-number ColE1/pMB1/pBR322/pUC origin of
                     replication"
     primer_bind     complement(3774..3793)
                     /label=pBR322ori-F
                     /note="pBR322 origin, forward primer"
     CDS             complement(4453..5313)
                     /codon_start=1
                     /gene="bla"
                     /product="beta-lactamase"
                     /label=AmpR
                     /note="confers resistance to ampicillin, carbenicillin, and
                     related antibiotics"
                     /translation="MSIQHFRVALIPFFAAFCLPVFAHPETLVKVKDAEDQLGARVGYI
                     ELDLNSGKILESFRPEERFPMMSTFKVLLCGAVLSRIDAGQEQLGRRIHYSQNDLVEYS
                     PVTEKHLTDGMTVRELCSAAITMSDNTAANLLLTTIGGPKELTAFLHNMGDHVTRLDRW
                     EPELNEAIPNDERDTTMPVAMATTLRKLLTGELLTLASRQQLIDWMEADKVAGPLLRSA
                     LPAGWFIADKSGAGERGSRGIIAALGPDGKPSRIVVIYTTGSQATMDERNRQIAEIGAS
                     LIKHW"
     primer_bind     5076..5095
                     /label=Amp-R
                     /note="Ampicillin resistance gene, reverse primer"
     promoter        complement(5314..5418)
                     /gene="bla"
                     /label=AmpR promoter
     primer_bind     complement(5581..5602)
                     /label=F1ori-F
                     /note="F1 origin, forward primer"
     polyA_signal    6494..6615
                     /label=SV40 poly(A) signal
                     /note="SV40 polyadenylation signal"
     CDS             complement(6738..7448)
                     /codon_start=1
                     /product="monomeric derivative of DsRed fluorescent protein
                     (Shaner et al., 2004)"
                     /label=mCherry
                     /note="mammalian codon-optimized"
                     /translation="MVSKGEDDNMAIIKEFMRFKVHMEGSVNGHEFEIEGEGEGRPYEG
                     TQTAKLKVTKGGPLPFAWDILSPQFMYGSKAYVKHPADIPDYLKLSFPEGFKWERVMNF
                     EDGGVVTVTQDSSLQDGEFIYKVKLRGTNFPSDGPVMQKKTMGWEASSERMYPEDGALK
                     GEIKQRLKLKDGGHYDAEVKTTYKAKKPVQLPGAYNVNIKLDITSHNEDYTIVEQYERA
                     EGHHSTGGMDELYK"
     primer_bind     complement(6818..6841)
                     /label=DsRed1-C
                     /note="DsRed1, forward primer"
     primer_bind     complement(7016..7035)
                     /label=mCherry-F
                     /note="mCherry, forward primer"
     primer_bind     7285..7303
                     /label=mCherry-R
                     /note="mCherry, reverse primer"
     regulatory      7445..7454
                     /regulatory_class="other"
                     /note="vertebrate consensus sequence for strong initiation
                     of translation (Kozak, 1987)"
ORIGIN
        1 ccggtaatgt cagacctggt aactccttac tgtaacttat tgcacctgat gaacaaaaga
       61 tgtgaactga acgcaagtag gaggctaata gaggctagta cagtacaaag atccccaaat
      121 gatgtgtgcc ggccttagtg gaggcagacc cctggttata tacctgtgct gcagaaagag
      181 gggcttacaa atggatctct ctggaatggc attatctcat ggtgggaaca gtgttgtcag
      241 cagaatcagc ggggtggact ctgacctgag aatgacagtc tagcactgaa tggctcagac
      301 aatactcttg tggccaacta tcaccggaaa ataagtgcct gccaaaacaa accagaccag
      361 atgaagctac atggctgtag aacgtcagta tttaatgtgt tgtggccact tggttcacca
      421 gatttaagag ctaatttttt taaatatcac agataatcaa tcgctttttt ttttcttgac
      481 tgaaaagctt agactggaaa attctttgaa aaagtttgca ctacagaaaa taaatacata
      541 acatcctgca ctgaatgcac actattaata gaaaagagag cattattgta ggaaatgtat
      601 tgtatatgta cattctgtgc atttcacaat tttctcgagc aggaaacagc tatgaccatg
      661 attacgccaa gctatcaact ttgtatagaa aagttgtttg tttaagcaat atcttccttt
      721 gctccctctt ctctctgtcg tatctctctt tctctccaca tattctcttc tcattcaaca
      781 gctgtattat aagcagacac agtggagctg aaaagcacca aacacaatgt gagccctttc
      841 cttgcctctt cctgtctctt ttcctagtca tgaacacact cttcactctg tctttgtggg
      901 aaatacactt ttgtgctaca cacacacaca cacacccttg ctcacaaata cgccaagaat
      961 acaatgcata cataacacaa tggctctgtc ccattcttcc agtctctggt cagagcagtg
     1021 tttgaagaat tatgtcacct gatacatagg ctgtatcctc tcccatttac agacatccct
     1081 tccagctaca ctttgaacat aatagcacag aaatcagaat ctcatgaggt cacacacaca
     1141 catcaagttt gtacaaaaaa gcaggctaga ctctagaggg tatataatgg atctcgcgtc
     1201 tcagcctcac tttgagctcc tccacacgct agcgctaccg gtcgccacca tggtgagcaa
     1261 gggcgaggag ctgttcaccg gggtggtgcc catcctggtc gagctggacg gcgacgtaaa
     1321 cggccacaag ttcagcgtgt ccggcgaggg cgagggcgat gccacctacg gcaagctgac
     1381 cctgaagttc atctgcacca ccggcaagct gcccgtgccc tggcccaccc tcgtgaccac
     1441 cctgacctac ggcgtgcagt gcttcagccg ctaccccgac cacatgaagc agcacgactt
     1501 cttcaagtcc gccatgcccg aaggctacgt ccaggagcgc accatcttct tcaaggacga
     1561 cggcaactac aagacccgcg ccgaggtgaa gttcgagggc gacaccctgg tgaaccgcat
     1621 cgagctgaag ggcatcgact tcaaggagga cggcaacatc ctggggcaca agctggagta
     1681 caactacaac agccacaacg tctatatcat ggccgacaag cagaagaacg gcatcaaggt
     1741 gaacttcaag atccgccaca acatcgagga cggcagcgtg cagctcgccg accactacca
     1801 gcagaacacc cccatcggcg acggccccgt gctgctgccc gacaaccact acctgagcac
     1861 ccagtccgcc ctgagcaaag accccaacga gaagcgcgat cacatggtcc tgctggagtt
     1921 cgtgaccgcc gccgggatca ctctcggcat ggacgagctg tacaagtccg gactcagatc
     1981 tcgagctcaa gcttcgaatt ctgcagtcga cggtaccgcg ggcccgggat ccaccggatc
     2041 tagataactg atcataatca gccataccac atttgtagag gttttacttg ctttaaaaaa
     2101 cctcccacac ctccccctga acctgaaaca taaaatgaat gcaattgttg ttgttaactt
     2161 gtttattgca gcttataatg gttacaaata aagcaatagc atcacaaatt tcacaaataa
     2221 agcatttttt tcactgcatt ctagttgtgg tttgtccaaa ctcatcaatg tatcttaacg
     2281 cgtacccagc tttcttgtac aaagtggggc gcgcctacgt aactagtctc gagcaacttt
     2341 attatacata gttgataatt cactggccgt cgttttacgg taccatcgat gatgatccag
     2401 acatgataag atacattgat gagtttggac aaaccacaac tagaatgcag tgaaaaaaat
     2461 gctttatttg tgaaatttgt gatgctattg ctttatttgt aaccattata agctgcaata
     2521 aacaagttaa caacaacaat tgcattcatt ttatgtttca ggttcagggg gaggtgtggg
     2581 aggtttttta aagcaagtaa aacctctaca aatgtggtat ggctgattat gatcctctag
     2641 atcagatctg cgaagatacg gccacgggtg ctcttgatcc tgtggctgat tttggactgt
     2701 gctgctcgca gctgctgatg aatcacatac ttcctccatt ttcttccact gattgactgt
     2761 tataatttcc ctaatttcca ggtcaaggtg ctgtgcattg tggtaataga tgtgacatga
     2821 cgtcacttcc aaaggaccaa tgaacatgtc tgaccaattt catataatgt gaaaacgatt
     2881 ttcataggca gaataaataa catttaaatt aaactgggca tcagcgcaat tcaattggtt
     2941 tggtaatagc aagggaaaat agaatgaagt gatctccaaa aaataagtac tttttgactg
     3001 taaataaaat tgtaaggagt aaaaagtact tttttttcta aaaaaatgta attaagtaaa
     3061 agtaaaagta ttgattttta attgtactca agtaaagtaa aaatccccaa aaataatact
     3121 taagtacagt aatcaagtaa aattactcaa gtactttaca cctctggttc ttgaccccct
     3181 accttcagca agcccagcag atccactagt tctagagcgg ccgccaccgc ggtggagctc
     3241 cagcttttgt tccctttagt gagggttaat tgcgcgcttg gcgtaatcat ggtcatagct
     3301 gtttcctgtg tgaaattgtt atccgctcac aattccacac aacatacgag ccggaagcat
     3361 aaagtgtaaa gcctggggtg cctaatgagt gagctaactc acattaattg cgttgcgctc
     3421 actgcccgct ttccagtcgg gaaacctgtc gtgccagctg cattaatgaa tcggccaacg
     3481 cgcggggaga ggcggtttgc gtattgggcg ctcttccgct tcctcgctca ctgactcgct
     3541 gcgctcggtc gttcggctgc ggcgagcggt atcagctcac tcaaaggcgg taatacggtt
     3601 atccacagaa tcaggggata acgcaggaaa gaacatgtga gcaaaaggcc agcaaaaggc
     3661 caggaaccgt aaaaaggccg cgttgctggc gtttttccat aggctccgcc cccctgacga
     3721 gcatcacaaa aatcgacgct caagtcagag gtggcgaaac ccgacaggac tataaagata
     3781 ccaggcgttt ccccctggaa gctccctcgt gcgctctcct gttccgaccc tgccgcttac
     3841 cggatacctg tccgcctttc tcccttcggg aagcgtggcg ctttctcata gctcacgctg
     3901 taggtatctc agttcggtgt aggtcgttcg ctccaagctg ggctgtgtgc acgaaccccc
     3961 cgttcagccc gaccgctgcg ccttatccgg taactatcgt cttgagtcca acccggtaag
     4021 acacgactta tcgccactgg cagcagccac tggtaacagg attagcagag cgaggtatgt
     4081 aggcggtgct acagagttct tgaagtggtg gcctaactac ggctacacta gaagaacagt
     4141 atttggtatc tgcgctctgc tgaagccagt taccttcgga aaaagagttg gtagctcttg
     4201 atccggcaaa caaaccaccg ctggtagcgg tggttttttt gtttgcaagc agcagattac
     4261 gcgcagaaaa aaaggatctc aagaagatcc tttgatcttt tctacggggt ctgacgctca
     4321 gtggaacgaa aactcacgtt aaggcatttt ggtcatgaga ttatcaaaaa ggatcttcac
     4381 ctagatcctt ttaaattaaa aatgaagttt taaatcaatc taaagtatat atgagtaaac
     4441 ttggtctgac agttaccaat gcttaatcag tgaggcacct atctcagcga tctgtctatt
     4501 tcgttcatcc atagttgcct gactccccgt cgtgtagata actacgatac gggagggctt
     4561 accatctggc cccagtgctg caatgatacc gcgagaccca cgctcaccgg ctccagattt
     4621 atcagcaata aaccagccag ccggaagggc cgagcgcaga agtggtcctg caactttatc
     4681 cgcctccatc cagtctatta attgttgccg ggaagctaga gtaagtagtt cgccagttaa
     4741 tagtttgcgc aacgttgttg ccattgctac aggcatcgtg gtgtcacgct cgtcgtttgg
     4801 tatggcttca ttcagctccg gttcccaacg atcaaggcga gttacatgat cccccatgtt
     4861 gtgcaaaaaa gcggttagct ccttcggtcc tccgatcgtt gtcagaagta agttggccgc
     4921 agtgttatca ctcatggtta tggcagcact gcataattct cttactgtca tgccatccgt
     4981 aagatgcttt tctgtgactg gtgagtactc aaccaagtca ttctgagaat agtgtatgcg
     5041 gcgaccgagt tgctcttgcc cggcgtcaat acgggataat accgcgccac atagcagaac
     5101 tttaaaagtg ctcatcattg gaaaacgttc ttcggggcga aaactctcaa ggatcttacc
     5161 gctgttgaga tccagttcga tgtaacccac tcgtgcaccc aactgatctt cagcatcttt
     5221 tactttcacc agcgtttctg ggtgagcaaa aacaggaagg caaaatgccg caaaaaaggg
     5281 aataagggcg acacggaaat gttgaatact catactcttc ctttttcaat attattgaag
     5341 catttatcag ggttattgtc tcatgagcgg atacatattt gaatgtattt agaaaaataa
     5401 acaaataggg gttccgcgca catttccccg aaaagtgcca cctaaattgt aagcgttaat
     5461 attttgttaa aattcgcgtt aaatttttgt taaatcagct cattttttaa ccaataggcc
     5521 gaaatcggca aaatccctta taaatcaaaa gaatagaccg agatagggtt gagtgttgtt
     5581 ccagtttgga acaagagtcc actattaaag aacgtggact ccaacgtcaa agggcgaaaa
     5641 accgtctatc agggcgatgg cccacgctgg ctaagaactc atcagcctcc ccggtccatc
     5701 tacccacgta ccaatgcacc aattggccac aatgacggct actacatggt gccattcctt
     5761 cctctttata ggaatggaga ctacctcctg tccaacaatg ctcttggata cgagtacgcc
     5821 tacctgttgg acccaggtca ttgcacaaca ccagaaatgc cctctgatct gcaaaagacg
     5881 tgaatatctg ttcagacacc catatccact ctgttccaca caggtcagag gtttgtccag
     5941 gagttcttga cagaggtgta aaaagtactc aaaaatttta ctcaagtgaa agtacaagta
     6001 cttagggaaa attttactca attaaaagta aaagtatctg gctagaatct tacttgagta
     6061 aaagtaaaaa agtactccat taaaattgta cttgagtatt aaggaagtaa aagtaaaagc
     6121 aagaaagaaa actagagatt cttgtttaag cttttaatct caaaaaacat taaatgaaat
     6181 gcatacaagg ttttatcctg ctttagaact gtttgtattt aattatcaaa ctataagaca
     6241 gacaatctaa tgccagtaca cgctactcaa agttgtaaaa cctcagattt aacttcagta
     6301 gaagctgatt ctcaaaattg ttagtgtcaa gcctagctct tttggggctg aaaagcaatc
     6361 ctgcagtgct gaaaagcctc tcacaggcag ccgatgcggg aagaggtgta ttagtcttga
     6421 tagagaggct gcaaatagca ggaaacgtga gcagagactc cctggtgtct gaaacacagg
     6481 cccatttacg ccttaagata cattgatgag tttggacaaa ccacaactag aatgcagtga
     6541 aaaaaatgct ttatttgtga aatttgtgat gctattgctt tatttgtaac cattataagc
     6601 tgcaataaac aagttaacaa caacaattgc attcatttta tgtttcaggt tcagggggag
     6661 gtgtgggagg ttttttaaag caagtaaaac ctctacaaat gtggtatggc tgattatgat
     6721 ctagagtcgc ggccgcttta cttgtacagc tcgtccatgc cgccggtgga gtggtggccc
     6781 tcggcgcgct cgtactgttc cacgatggtg tagtcctcgt tgtgggaggt gatgtccagc
     6841 ttgatgttga cgttgtaggc gccgggcagc tgcacgggct tcttggcctt gtaggtggtc
     6901 ttgacctcgg cgtcgtagtg gccgccgtcc ttcagcttca gcctctgctt gatctcgccc
     6961 ttcagggcgc cgtcctcggg gtacatccgc tcggaggagg cctcccagcc catggtcttc
     7021 ttctgcatta cggggccgtc ggaggggaag ttggtgccgc gcagcttcac cttgtagatg
     7081 aactcgccgt cctgcaggga ggagtcctgg gtcacggtca ccacgccgcc gtcctcgaag
     7141 ttcatcacgc gctcccactt gaagccctcg gggaaggaca gcttcaagta gtcggggatg
     7201 tcggcggggt gcttcacgta ggccttggag ccgtacatga actgagggga caggatgtcc
     7261 caggcgaagg gcagggggcc gcccttggtc accttcagct tggcggtctg ggtgccctcg
     7321 taggggcggc cctcgccctc gccctcgatc tcgaactcgt ggccgttcac ggagccctcc
     7381 atgtgcacct tgaagcgcat gaactccttg atgatggcca tgttgtcatc ctcgcccttg
     7441 ctcaccatgg tggcga
//
