[The description below was written by a language model from this plasmid's Addgene catalogue record and the feature table of its GenBank file.]
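Description:
pT2-cryR;sheCE1-basEgfp is a 7,456 bp circular enhancer-reporter plasmid assembled by multisite Gateway cloning into the pDESTtol2pACrymCherry destination backbone. The backbone name indicates a Tol2 transposon vector for zebrafish transgenesis, although the catalogue lists it as a bacterial expression vector and the Tol2 arms themselves are not annotated in the feature table. It is propagated in E. coli as a high-copy plasmid through a ColE1/pUC-type origin, with selection by the beta-lactamase (AmpR) gene. Remnants of a pBluescript-style backbone are also present, including lac promoter/operator elements, a T3 promoter and standard sequencing primer sites.

The payload lies between Gateway attB4 and attB3 sites. The roughly 450 bp interval between attB4 and attB1 is unannotated but is where a 5' entry element sits in this type of assembly, so it presumably holds the zebrafish she enhancer fragment (sheCE1). Between attB1 and attB2 are a Kozak consensus, the EGFP coding sequence, a short multiple cloning site and an SV40 polyadenylation signal. The basal promoter described in the record is not annotated and probably occupies the short stretch upstream of the Kozak sequence. Because a basal promoter has little activity on its own, EGFP expression reports the tissue and timing in which the enhancer is active.

A separate cassette on the opposite strand encodes mCherry with its own Kozak sequence. The "cry" in the construct name suggests a crystallin (lens) promoter, which would give a red eye marker for identifying transgenic carriers independently of EGFP, but that promoter is not annotated. The associated publication concerns developmentally active endothelial enhancers in zebrafish, which is consistent with use as an in vivo enhancer assay.
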