Addgene plasmid #90139: pT2-cryR;sheCE1-basEgfp
Purpose: contains She enhancer sequence and a basal promoter driving expression of eGFP
Depositing lab: Nathan Lawson. Depositing organization: University of Massachusetts, Worcester. Publication: Robust Identification of Developmentally Active Endothelial Enhancers in Zebrafish Using FANS-Assisted ATAC-Seq. Quillien A, Abdalla M, Yu J, Ou J, Zhu LJ, Lawson ND. Cell Rep. 2017 Jul 18;20(3):709-720. doi: 10.1016/j.celrep.2017.06.070. PubMed 28723572.
Backbone
  Vector backbone: pDESTtol2pACrymCherry
  Backbone manufacturer: Addgene
  Vector type: Bacterial Expression
Growth in bacteria
  Bacterial resistance: Ampicillin, 100 μg/mL
  Growth temperature: 37°C
  Growth strain: DH5alpha
  Copy number: High Copy
Gene/Insert
  Gene/Insert name: sheE1basEgfp
  Species: D. rerio (zebrafish)
  Entrez Gene: she
  Tag / fusion protein: EGFP (C terminal on insert)
  Cloning method: Gateway Cloning
Terms and licenses: Academic/Nonprofit Terms; Industry Terms: Not Available to Industry
How to cite: pT2-cryR;sheCE1-basEgfp was a gift from Nathan Lawson (Addgene plasmid # 90139 ; http://n2t.net/addgene:90139 ; RRID:Addgene_90139)
